Addgene plasmid #122793: pAC10073_pLX-NpuDnaE(C)-Hygro(^C;260-341)-IRES-mCherry
Purpose: Plasmid 73:Lentiviral vector encoding NpuDnaE(C)-Hygro(^C;260-341)and mCherry
Depositing lab: Albert Cheng. Publication: Split Selectable Markers. Jillette N, Du M, Cheng AW. bioRxiv 452979 10.1101/452979.
Backbone
  Vector backbone: pAC10096_pLX-DEST-IRES-mCherry (Addgene# 122816)
  Vector type: Mammalian Expression, Lentiviral
  Selectable markers: NpuDnaE(C)-Hygro(^C;260-341)
Growth in bacteria
  Bacterial resistance: Ampicillin, 100 μg/mL
  Growth temperature: 30°C
  Growth strain: NEB Stable
  Copy number: Unknown
Gene/Insert
  Gene/Insert name: NpuDnaE(C)-Hygro(^C;260-341)
  Species: Synthetic
  Cloning method: Gateway Cloning
  Sequencing primers: 5′ CMV-Forward; 3′ IRES-R
Terms and licenses: Academic/Nonprofit Terms; Industry Terms: Not Available to Industry
Depositor comments: Please visit https://www.biorxiv.org/content/10.1101/452979v2 for BioRxiv preprint.
How to cite: pAC10073_pLX-NpuDnaE(C)-Hygro(^C;260-341)-IRES-mCherry was a gift from Albert Cheng (Addgene plasmid # 122793)
