[The description below was written by a language model from this plasmid's Addgene catalogue record and pLannotate feature annotations shown in this document.]
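Description:
pAC10073_pLX-NpuDnaE(C)-Hygro(^C;260-341)-IRES-mCherry is a 9,009 bp lentiviral mammalian expression plasmid made by Gateway cloning into the pLX-DEST-IRES-mCherry destination backbone. In bacteria it is maintained through a high-copy ColE1/pUC-type origin and selected with ampicillin (AmpR); an f1 ori and SV40 ori are also present. The viral framework is of the third-generation, self-inactivating type. An RSV promoter drives a truncated HIV-1 5' LTR, followed by the Ψ packaging signal with a gag fragment, the RRE for Rev-dependent export of the genomic RNA, and a cPPT/CTS. At the other end lie a WPRE to boost transcript expression, a ΔU3 3' LTR, and an SV40 polyadenylation signal.

The payload is a CMV enhancer/promoter-driven bicistronic cassette. Between attB1 and attB2 sits a synthetic insert consisting of the C-terminal half of the Nostoc punctiforme DnaE split intein fused to the C-terminal portion of hygromycin phosphotransferase (residues 260-341). The feature table detects only the HygR fragment; the intein segment presumably occupies the unannotated stretch upstream of it. A V5 tag sequence follows attB2, though the record does not say whether it is read in frame with the insert. An EMCV IRES then allows translation of mCherry from the same transcript, marking transduced cells with red fluorescence. An hPGK promoter is annotated upstream of the cPPT, but its role is not stated.

The construct is one half of a split selectable marker system. This fragment alone should not confer hygromycin resistance. Intein-mediated protein trans-splicing with a complementary N-terminal Hygro-intein fragment, delivered on a partner vector, would reconstitute the functional enzyme, so a single antibiotic can select cells carrying both vectors.
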