Features (pLannotate 1.2.2; 32 found; start..end, strand, type, name):
     65..368     +  enhancer       CMV enhancer: human cytomegalovirus immediate early enhancer
    369..572     +  promoter       CMV promoter: human cytomegalovirus (CMV) immediate early promoter
    595..619     +  protein_bind   attB1: mutant version of attB; recombination site for the Gateway® BP reaction BP Clonase™
    754..1002    +  CDS            HygR (fragment): aminoglycoside phosphotransferase from E. coli confers resistance to hygromycin
   1018..1042    -  protein_bind   attB2: mutant version of attB; recombination site for the Gateway® BP reaction BP Clonase™
   1044..1085    +  CDS            V5 tag: epitope tag from simian virus 5
   1124..1684    +  misc_feature   IRES: internal ribosome entry site (IRES) of the encephalomyocarditis virus (EMCV)
   1687..2394    +  CDS            mCherry: mCherry is a basic (constitutively fluorescent) red fluorescent protein published in 2004, derived from Discosoma sp.. It is reported to be a very rapidly-maturing monomer with low acid sensitivity.
   2421..3009    +  misc_feature   WPRE: woodchuck hepatitis virus posttranscriptional regulatory element
   3060..3079    +  misc_feature   cPPT/CTS (fragment): central polypurine tract and central termination sequence of HIV-1
   3081..3314    +  LTR            3' LTR (ΔU3): self-inactivating 3' long terminal repeat (LTR) from HIV-1
   3392..3513    +  polyA_signal   SV40 poly(A) signal: SV40 polyadenylation signal
   3553..3688    +  rep_origin     SV40 ori: SV40 origin of replication
   3709..3727    -  promoter       T7 promoter: promoter for bacteriophage T7 RNA polymerase
   3735..3890    +  CDS            lacZα (fragment): LacZα fragment of β-galactosidase; lacZ fragment
   3895..4323    +  rep_origin     f1 ori (sequence partly withheld): f1 bacteriophage origin of replication; arrow indicates direction of (+) strand synthesis
   4376..4480    +  promoter       AmpR promoter: bla
   4481..5341    +  CDS            AmpR: β-lactamase; bla; confers resistance to ampicillin, carbenicillin, and related antibiotics
   5512..6100    +  rep_origin     ori: high-copy-number ColE1/pMB1/pBR322/pUC origin of replication
   6283..6375    +  CDS            lacI (fragment): lac repressor; lacI; The lac repressor binds to the lac operator to inhibit transcription in E. coli. This inhibition can be relieved by adding lactose or isopropyl-β-D-thiogalactopyranoside (IPTG).
   6388..6409    +  protein_bind   CAP binding site: CAP binding activates transcription in the presence of cAMP. E. coli catabolite activator protein
   6424..6454    +  promoter       lac promoter: promoter for the E. coli lac operon
   6462..6478    +  protein_bind   lac operator: The lac repressor binds to the lac operator to inhibit transcription in E. coli. This inhibition can be relieved by adding lactose or isopropyl-β-D-thiogalactopyranoside (IPTG). lac repressor encoded by lacI
   6523..6541    +  promoter       T3 promoter: promoter for bacteriophage T3 RNA polymerase
   6569..6795    +  promoter       RSV promoter: Rous sarcoma virus enhancer/promoter
   6796..6976    +  LTR            5' LTR (truncated): truncated 5' long terminal repeat (LTR) from HIV-1
   7023..7148    +  misc_feature   HIV-1 Ψ: packaging signal of human immunodeficiency virus type 1
   7132..7495    +  CDS            HIV-1 gag (fragment): gag protein from human immunodeficiency virus 1; gag
   7641..7874    +  misc_feature   RRE: The Rev response element (RRE) of HIV-1 allows for Rev-dependent mRNA export from the nucleus to the cytoplasm.
   8251..8277    +  CDS            Rev (fragment): human immunodeficiency virus 1 (HIV-1) Rev protein; rev; enhances nuclear export of unspliced and incompletely spliced viral mRNAs
   8278..8778    +  promoter       hPGK promoter: human phosphoglycerate kinase 1 promoter
   8840..8957    +  misc_feature   cPPT/CTS: central polypurine tract and central termination sequence of HIV-1
>Addgene plasmid #122793 | pAC10073_pLX-NpuDnaE(C)-Hygro(^C;260-341)-IRES-mCherry | depositor full sequence | sequence record 234298 | pAC10073_pLX-NpuDnaE(C)-Hygro(^C;260-341)-IRES-mCherry sequence 9009 bps
CCCGGGGTTATTAATAGTAATCAATTACGGGGTCATTAGTTCATAGCCCATATATGGAGTTCCGCGTTAC
ATAACTTACGGTAAATGGCCCGCCTGGCTGACCGCCCAACGACCCCCGCCCATTGACGTCAATAATGACG
TATGTTCCCATAGTAACGCCAATAGGGACTTTCCATTGACGTCAATGGGTGGAGTATTTACGGTAAACTG
CCCACTTGGCAGTACATCAAGTGTATCATATGCCAAGTACGCCCCCTATTGACGTCAATGACGGTAAATG
GCCCGCCTGGCATTATGCCCAGTACATGACCTTATGGGACTTTCCTACTTGGCAGTACATCTACGTATTA
GTCATCGCTATTACCATGGTGATGCGGTTTTGGCAGTACATCAATGGGCGTGGATAGCGGTTTGACTCAC
GGGGATTTCCAAGTCTCCACCCCATTGACGTCAATGGGAGTTTGTTTTGGCACCAAAATCAACGGGACTT
TCCAAAATGTCGTAACAACTCCGCCCCATTGACGCAAATGGGCGGTAGGCGTGTACGGTGGGAGGTCTAT
ATAAGCAGAGCTCTCTGGCTAACTGTCGGGATCAACAAGTTTGTACAAAAAAGCAGGCTCCGAATTCACC
GGTGCCGCCACCATGATTAAGATCGCTACGCGGAAGTACCTGGGGAAACAGAACGTCTACGACATAGGTG
TGGAGCGCGATCACAACTTTGCTCTGAAAAATGGATTTATCGCCAGCAACTGCCCGCGGCTCCGGGCGTA
TATGCTCCGCATTGGTCTTGACCAACTCTATCAGAGCTTGGTTGACGGCAATTTCGATGATGCAGCTTGG
GCGCAGGGTCGATGCGACGCAATCGTCCGATCCGGAGCCGGGACTGTCGGGCGTACACAAATCGCCCGCA
GAAGCGCGGCCGTCTGGACCGATGGCTGTGTAGAAGTACTCGCCGATAGTGGAAACCGACGCCCCAGCAC
TCGTCCGAGGGCAAAGGAATAGTTAATTAAGAATTCGACCCAGCTTTCTTGTACAAAGTGGTTGGTAAGC
CTATCCCTAACCCTCTCCTCGGTCTCGATTCTACGTAGTAATGAGCTAGCAGTCTCGAGGTTAACGAATT
CCGCCCCCCCCCTAACGTTACTGGCCGAAGCCGCTTGGAATAAGGCCGGTGTGCGCTTGTCTATATGTTA
TTTTCCACCATATTGCCGTCTTTTGGCAATGTGAGGGCCCGGAAACCTGGCCCTGTCTTCTTGACGAGCA
TTCCTAGGGGTCTTTCCCCTCTCGCCAAAGGAATGCAAGGTCTGTTGAATGTCGTGAAGGAAGCAGTTCC
TCTGGAAGCTTCTTGAAGACAAACAACGTCTGTAGCGACCCTTTGCAGGCAGCGGAACCCCCCACCTGGC
GACAGGTGCCCCTGCGGCCAAAAGCCACGTGTATAAGATACACCTGCAAAGGCGGCACAACCCCAGTGCC
ACGTTGTGAGTTGGATAGTTGTGGAAAGAGTCAAATGGCTCTCCTCAAGCGTATTCAACAAGGGGCTGAA
GGATGCCCAGAAGGTACCCCATTGTATGGGATCTGATCTGGGGCCTCGGTGCACATGCTTTACATGTGTT
TAGTCGAGGTTAAAAAAACGTCTAGGCCCCCCGAACCACGGGGACGTGGTTTTCCTTTGAAAAACACGAT
AATACCATGGTGAGCAAGGGCGAGGAGGATAACATGGCCATCATCAAGGAGTTCATGCGCTTCAAGGTGC
ACATGGAGGGCTCCGTGAACGGCCACGAGTTCGAGATCGAGGGCGAGGGCGAGGGCCGCCCCTACGAGGG
CACCCAGACCGCCAAGCTGAAGGTGACCAAGGGTGGCCCCCTGCCCTTCGCCTGGGACATCCTGTCCCCT
CAGTTCATGTACGGCTCCAAGGCCTACGTGAAGCACCCCGCCGACATCCCCGACTACTTGAAGCTGTCCT
TCCCCGAGGGCTTCAAGTGGGAGCGCGTGATGAACTTCGAGGACGGCGGCGTGGTGACCGTGACCCAGGA
CTCCTCCCTGCAGGACGGCGAGTTCATCTACAAGGTGAAGCTGCGCGGCACCAACTTCCCCTCCGACGGC
CCCGTAATGCAGAAGAAGACCATGGGCTGGGAGGCCTCCTCCGAGCGGATGTACCCCGAGGACGGCGCCC
TGAAGGGCGAGATCAAGCAGAGGCTGAAGCTGAAGGACGGCGGCCACTACGACGCTGAGGTCAAGACCAC
CTACAAGGCCAAGAAGCCCGTGCAGCTGCCCGGCGCCTACAACGTCAACATCAAGTTGGACATCACCTCC
CACAACGAGGACTACACCATCGTGGAACAGTACGAACGCGCCGAGGGCCGCCACTCCACCGGCGGCATGG
ACGAGCTGTACAAGTAACACCGGTGGCGCGTTAAGTCGACAATCAACCTCTGGATTACAAAATTTGTGAA
AGATTGACTGGTATTCTTAACTATGTTGCTCCTTTTACGCTATGTGGATACGCTGCTTTAATGCCTTTGT
ATCATGCTATTGCTTCCCGTATGGCTTTCATTTTCTCCTCCTTGTATAAATCCTGGTTGCTGTCTCTTTA
TGAGGAGTTGTGGCCCGTTGTCAGGCAACGTGGCGTGGTGTGCACTGTGTTTGCTGACGCAACCCCCACT
GGTTGGGGCATTGCCACCACCTGTCAGCTCCTTTCCGGGACTTTCGCTTTCCCCCTCCCTATTGCCACGG
CGGAACTCATCGCCGCCTGCCTTGCCCGCTGCTGGACAGGGGCTCGGCTGTTGGGCACTGACAATTCCGT
GGTGTTGTCGGGGAAATCATCGTCCTTTCCTTGGCTGCTCGCCTGTGTTGCCACCTGGATTCTGCGCGGG
ACGTCCTTCTGCTACGTCCCTTCGGCCCTCAATCCAGCGGACCTTCCTTCCCGCGGCCTGCTGCCGGCTC
TGCGGCCTCTTCCGCGTCTTCGCCTTCGCCCTCAGACGAGTCGGATCTCCCTTTGGGCCGCCTCCCCGCG
TCGACTTTAAGACCAATGACTTACAAGGCAGCTGTAGATCTTAGCCACTTTTTAAAAGAAAAGGGGGGAC
TGGAAGGGCTAATTCACTCCCAACGAAGACAAGATCTGCTTTTTGCTTGTACTGGGTCTCTCTGGTTAGA
CCAGATCTGAGCCTGGGAGCTCTCTGGCTAACTAGGGAACCCACTGCTTAAGCCTCAATAAAGCTTGCCT
TGAGTGCTTCAAGTAGTGTGTGCCCGTCTGTTGTGTGACTCTGGTAACTAGAGATCCCTCAGACCCTTTT
AGTCAGTGTGGAAAATCTCTAGCAGTACGTATAGTAGTTCATGTCATCTTATTATTCAGTATTTATAACT
TGCAAAGAAATGAATATCAGAGAGTGAGAGGAACTTGTTTATTGCAGCTTATAATGGTTACAAATAAAGC
AATAGCATCACAAATTTCACAAATAAAGCATTTTTTTCACTGCATTCTAGTTGTGGTTTGTCCAAACTCA
TCAATGTATCTTATCATGTCTGGCTCTAGCTATCCCGCCCCTAACTCCGCCCATCCCGCCCCTAACTCCG
CCCAGTTCCGCCCATTCTCCGCCCCATGGCTGACTAATTTTTTTTATTTATGCAGAGGCCGAGGCCGCCT
CGGCCTCTGAGCTATTCCAGAAGTAGTGAGGAGGCTTTTTTGGAGGCCTAGGGACGTACCCAATTCGCCC
TATAGTGAGTCGTATTACGCGCGCTCACTGGCCGTCGTTTTACAACGTCGTGACTGGGAAAACCCTGGCG
TTACCCAACTTAATCGCCTTGCAGCACATCCCCCTTTCGCCAGCTGGCGTAATAGCGAAGAGGCCCGCAC
CGATCGCCCTTCCCAACAGTTGCGCAGCCTGAATGGCGAATGGG
[124 nt withheld, positions 3895-4018]
C
[91 nt withheld, positions 4020-4110]
A
[49 nt withheld, positions 4112-4160]
CCTTTGACGTTGGAGTCCACGTTCTTT
[37 nt withheld, positions 4188-4224]
ACCCTATCTCGGTCTATTCTTTTGATTTATAAGGGATTTTGCCGATTTCGGCCTATTGGTTAAAAAATGA
GCTGATTTAACAAAAATTTAACGCGAATTTTAACAAAATATTAACGCTTACAATTTAGGTGGCACTTTTC
GGGGAAATGTGCGCGGAACCCCTATTTGTTTATTTTTCTAAATACATTCAAATATGTATCCGCTCATGAG
ACAATAACCCTGATAAATGCTTCAATAATATTGAAAAAGGAAGAGTATGAGTATTCAACATTTCCGTGTC
GCCCTTATTCCCTTTTTTGCGGCATTTTGCCTTCCTGTTTTTGCTCACCCAGAAACGCTGGTGAAAGTAA
AAGATGCTGAAGATCAGTTGGGTGCACGAGTGGGTTACATCGAACTGGATCTCAACAGCGGTAAGATCCT
TGAGAGTTTTCGCCCCGAAGAACGTTTTCCAATGATGAGCACTTTTAAAGTTCTGCTATGTGGCGCGGTA
TTATCCCGTATTGACGCCGGGCAAGAGCAACTCGGTCGCCGCATACACTATTCTCAGAATGACTTGGTTG
AGTACTCACCAGTCACAGAAAAGCATCTTACGGATGGCATGACAGTAAGAGAATTATGCAGTGCTGCCAT
AACCATGAGTGATAACACTGCGGCCAACTTACTTCTGACAACGATCGGAGGACCGAAGGAGCTAACCGCT
TTTTTGCACAACATGGGGGATCATGTAACTCGCCTTGATCGTTGGGAACCGGAGCTGAATGAAGCCATAC
CAAACGACGAGCGTGACACCACGATGCCTGTAGCAATGGCAACAACGTTGCGCAAACTATTAACTGGCGA
ACTACTTACTCTAGCTTCCCGGCAACAATTAATAGACTGGATGGAGGCGGATAAAGTTGCAGGACCACTT
CTGCGCTCGGCCCTTCCGGCTGGCTGGTTTATTGCTGATAAATCTGGAGCCGGTGAGCGTGGGTCTCGCG
GTATCATTGCAGCACTGGGGCCAGATGGTAAGCCCTCCCGTATCGTAGTTATCTACACGACGGGGAGTCA
GGCAACTATGGATGAACGAAATAGACAGATCGCTGAGATAGGTGCCTCACTGATTAAGCATTGGTAACTG
TCAGACCAAGTTTACTCATATATACTTTAGATTGATTTAAAACTTCATTTTTAATTTAAAAGGATCTAGG
TGAAGATCCTTTTTGATAATCTCATGACCAAAATCCCTTAACGTGAGTTTTCGTTCCACTGAGCGTCAGA
CCCCGTAGAAAAGATCAAAGGATCTTCTTGAGATCCTTTTTTTCTGCGCGTAATCTGCTGCTTGCAAACA
AAAAAACCACCGCTACCAGCGGTGGTTTGTTTGCCGGATCAAGAGCTACCAACTCTTTTTCCGAAGGTAA
CTGGCTTCAGCAGAGCGCAGATACCAAATACTGTTCTTCTAGTGTAGCCGTAGTTAGGCCACCACTTCAA
GAACTCTGTAGCACCGCCTACATACCTCGCTCTGCTAATCCTGTTACCAGTGGCTGCTGCCAGTGGCGAT
AAGTCGTGTCTTACCGGGTTGGACTCAAGACGATAGTTACCGGATAAGGCGCAGCGGTCGGGCTGAACGG
GGGGTTCGTGCACACAGCCCAGCTTGGAGCGAACGACCTACACCGAACTGAGATACCTACAGCGTGAGCT
ATGAGAAAGCGCCACGCTTCCCGAAGGGAGAAAGGCGGACAGGTATCCGGTAAGCGGCAGGGTCGGAACA
GGAGAGCGCACGAGGGAGCTTCCAGGGGGAAACGCCTGGTATCTTTATAGTCCTGTCGGGTTTCGCCACC
TCTGACTTGAGCGTCGATTTTTGTGATGCTCGTCAGGGGGGCGGAGCCTATGGAAAAACGCCAGCAACGC
GGCCTTTTTACGGTTCCTGGCCTTTTGCTGGCCTTTTGCTCACATGTTCTTTCCTGCGTTATCCCCTGAT
TCTGTGGATAACCGTATTACCGCCTTTGAGTGAGCTGATACCGCTCGCCGCAGCCGAACGACCGAGCGCA
GCGAGTCAGTGAGCGAGGAAGCGGAAGAGCGCCCAATACGCAAACCGCCTCTCCCCGCGCGTTGGCCGAT
TCATTAATGCAGCTGGCACGACAGGTTTCCCGACTGGAAAGCGGGCAGTGAGCGCAACGCAATTAATGTG
AGTTAGCTCACTCATTAGGCACCCCAGGCTTTACACTTTATGCTTCCGGCTCGTATGTTGTGTGGAATTG
TGAGCGGATAACAATTTCACACAGGAAACAGCTATGACCATGATTACGCCAAGCGCGCAATTAACCCTCA
CTAAAGGGAACAAAAGCTGGAGCTGCAAGCTTAATGTAGTCTTATGCAATACTCTTGTAGTCTTGCAACA
TGGTAACGATGAGTTAGCAACATGCCTTACAAGGAGAGAAAAAGCACCGTGCATGCCGATTGGTGGAAGT
AAGGTGGTACGATCGTGCCTTATTAGGAAGGCAACAGACGGGTCTGACATGGATTGGACGAACCACTGAA
TTGCCGCATTGCAGAGATATTGTATTTAAGTGCCTAGCTCGATACATAAACGGGTCTCTCTGGTTAGACC
AGATCTGAGCCTGGGAGCTCTCTGGCTAACTAGGGAACCCACTGCTTAAGCCTCAATAAAGCTTGCCTTG
AGTGCTTCAAGTAGTGTGTGCCCGTCTGTTGTGTGACTCTGGTAACTAGAGATCCCTCAGACCCTTTTAG
TCAGTGTGGAAAATCTCTAGCAGTGGCGCCCGAACAGGGACTTGAAAGCGAAAGGGAAACCAGAGGAGCT
CTCTCGACGCAGGACTCGGCTTGCTGAAGCGCGCACGGCAAGAGGCGAGGGGCGGCGACTGGTGAGTACG
CCAAAAATTTTGACTAGCGGAGGCTAGAAGGAGAGAGATGGGTGCGAGAGCGTCAGTATTAAGCGGGGGA
GAATTAGATCGCGATGGGAAAAAATTCGGTTAAGGCCAGGGGGAAAGAAAAAATATAAATTAAAACATAT
AGTATGGGCAAGCAGGGAGCTAGAACGATTCGCAGTTAATCCTGGCCTGTTAGAAACATCAGAAGGCTGT
AGACAAATACTGGGACAGCTACAACCATCCCTTCAGACAGGATCAGAAGAACTTAGATCATTATATAATA
CAGTAGCAACCCTCTATTGTGTGCATCAAAGGATAGAGATAAAAGACACCAAGGAAGCTTTAGACAAGAT
AGAGGAAGAGCAAAACAAAAGTAAGACCACCGCACAGCAAGCGGCCGCTGATCTTCAGACCTGGAGGAGG
AGATATGAGGGACAATTGGAGAAGTGAATTATATAAATATAAAGTAGTAAAAATTGAACCATTAGGAGTA
GCACCCACCAAGGCAAAGAGAAGAGTGGTGCAGAGAGAAAAAAGAGCAGTGGGAATAGGAGCTTTGTTCC
TTGGGTTCTTGGGAGCAGCAGGAAGCACTATGGGCGCAGCGTCAATGACGCTGACGGTACAGGCCAGACA
ATTATTGTCTGGTATAGTGCAGCAGCAGAACAATTTGCTGAGGGCTATTGAGGCGCAACAGCATCTGTTG
CAACTCACAGTCTGGGGCATCAAGCAGCTCCAGGCAAGAATCCTGGCTGTGGAAAGATACCTAAAGGATC
AACAGCTCCTGGGGATTTGGGGTTGCTCTGGAAAACTCATTTGCACCACTGCTGTGCCTTGGAATGCTAG
TTGGAGTAATAAATCTCTGGAACAGATTTGGAATCACACGACCTGGATGGAGTGGGACAGAGAAATTAAC
AATTACACAAGCTTAATACACTCCTTAATTGAAGAATCGCAAAACCAGCAAGAAAAGAATGAACAAGAAT
TATTGGAATTAGATAAATGGGCAAGTTTGTGGAATTGGTTTAACATAACAAATTGGCTGTGGTATATAAA
ATTATTCATAATGATAGTAGGAGGCTTGGTAGGTTTAAGAATAGTTTTTGCTGTACTTTCTATAGTGAAT
AGAGTTAGGCAGGGATATTCACCATTATCGTTTCAGACCCACCTCCCAACCCCGAGGGGACCCTTGCGCC
TTTTCCAAGGCAGCCCTGGGTTTGCGCAGGGACGCGGCTGCTCTGGGCGTGGTTCCGGGAAACGCAGCGG
CGCCGACCCTGGGTCTCGCACATTCTTCACGTCCGTTCGCAGCGTCACCCGGATCTTCGCCGCTACCCTT
GTGGGCCCCCCGGCGACGCTTCCTGCTCCGCCCCTAAGTCGGGAAGGTTCCTTGCGGTTCGCGGCGTGCC
GGACGTGACAAACGGAAGCCGCACGTCTCACTAGTACCCTCGCAGACGGACAGCGCCAGGGAGCAATGGC
AGCGCGCCGACCGCGATGGGCTGTGGCCAATAGCGGCTGCTCAGCAGGGCGCGCCGAGAGCAGCGGCCGG
GAAGGGGCGGTGCGGGAGGCGGGGTGTGGGGCGGTAGTGTGGGCCCTGTTCCTGCCCGCGCGGTGTTCCG
CATTCTGCAAGCCTCCGGAGCGCACGTCGGCAGTCGGCTCCCTCGTTGACCGAATCACCGACCTCTCTCC
CCAGGGGGTACCCAGCTGTCTAGAGAATTCTAGATCTTGAGACAAATGGCAGTATTCATCCACAATTTTA
AAAGAAAAGGGGGGATTGGGGGGTACAGTGCAGGGGAAAGAATAGTAGACATAATAGCAACAGACATACA
AACTAAAGAATTACAAAAACAAATTACAAAAATTCAAAATTTTCGGGTTTATTACAGGGACAGCAGAGAT
CCACTTTGGCGCCGGCTCGAGGGGG
